Addgene plasmid #59333: pAAV-synP-FLEX-EGFP-B19G
Purpose: Expresses EGFP-P2A-B19G
Depositing lab: Ian Wickersham. Depositing organization: Massachusetts Institute of Technology.
Backbone
  Vector backbone: pAAV
  Backbone manufacturer: Stratagene
  Backbone size w/o insert (bp): 4437
  Total vector size (bp): 6795
  Vector type: Mammalian Expression, AAV, Cre/Lox
Growth in bacteria
  Bacterial resistance: Ampicillin, 100 μg/mL
  Growth temperature: 37°C
  Growth strain: Stbl3
  Growth instructions: Stbl3 at 37C
  Copy number: High Copy
Gene/Insert
  Gene/Insert name: EGFP-P2A-B19G
  Species: Synthetic
  Insert size (bp): 2358
  Promoter: Synapsin-1
  Tag / fusion protein: GFP (C terminal on insert)
  Cloning method: Unknown
  Sequencing primers: 5′ AGGCGCGAGATAGGg; 3′ cagcgtatccacatagcg
Terms and licenses: Academic/Nonprofit Terms; Industry Terms: Not Available to Industry
Depositor comments: Alternative name: pAAV-synP-FLEX-EpB
How to cite: pAAV-synP-FLEX-EGFP-B19G was a gift from Ian Wickersham (Addgene plasmid # 59333 ; http://n2t.net/addgene:59333 ; RRID:Addgene_59333)
