[The description below was written by a language model from this plasmid's Addgene catalogue record and pLannotate feature annotations shown in this document.]
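Description:
pAAV-synP-FLEX-EGFP-B19G (also called pAAV-synP-FLEX-EpB) is a 6,795 bp adeno-associated virus transfer plasmid built on the Stratagene pAAV backbone for Cre-dependent, neuron-specific expression in mammalian cells. It is maintained in E. coli as a high-copy plasmid through a ColE1/pUC-type origin and selected with ampicillin via the β-lactamase gene. An M13 phage origin is also annotated in the backbone. The expression cassette is flanked by AAV2 inverted terminal repeats, which allow it to be packaged into recombinant AAV particles. The right ITR is annotated in full, whereas only short fragments of the left ITR were detected by the annotation software.

The payload is a 2,358 bp synthetic insert, EGFP-P2A-B19G, encoding EGFP and the rabies virus glycoprotein (the SAD B19 strain G, as the name indicates) joined by a self-cleaving P2A peptide, so that both proteins are produced from a single transcript. The human synapsin-1 promoter sits upstream, but the coding sequence lies in the antisense orientation between paired, oppositely oriented loxP and lox2272 sites (a FLEX, or double-inverted, switch). Without Cre the open reading frame cannot be translated. Cre recombination inverts the cassette and then excises one site of each pair, locking it in the sense orientation. A WPRE and the bovine growth hormone polyadenylation signal follow the switch to enhance transcript stability and processing.

The record states only that the plasmid expresses EGFP-P2A-B19G. Constructs of this design are typically used to supply glycoprotein in Cre-defined neurons to complement G-deleted rabies virus for monosynaptic tracing, with EGFP marking the expressing cells.
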