Features (pLannotate 1.2.2; 21 found; start..end, strand, type, name):
     12..39      +  repeat_region  AAV2 ITR (fragment): inverted terminal repeat of adeno-associated virus serotype 2 inverted
     68..95      +  repeat_region  AAV2 ITR (fragment): inverted terminal repeat of adeno-associated virus serotype 2 inverted
    164..611     +  promoter       hSyn promoter: human synapsin I promoter; confers neuron-specific expression (Kügler et al., 2003)
    620..653     +  protein_bind   loxP: Cre-mediated recombination occurs in the 8-bp core sequence (GCATACAT). Cre recombinase
    654..703     +  intron         β-globin intron (fragment): internally truncated intron from human β-globin
    704..737     +  protein_bind   lox2272: Cre-mediated recombination occurs in the 8-bp core sequence (GGATACTT). lox2272 sites are compatible with each other, but incompatible with loxP or loxN sites (Lee and Saito, 1988). Cre recombinase
    747..2318    -  CDS            G: GLYCO_RABVS - Experimental evidence at protein level: Swiss-Prot protein existence level 1. Attaches the virus to host cellular receptor, inducing endocytosis of the virion. In the endosome, the acidic pH induces conformational changes in the glycoprotein trimer, which trigger fusion between virus and cell membrane. There is convincing in vitro evidence that the muscular form of the nicotinic acetylcholine receptor (nAChR), the neuronal cell adhesion molecule (NCAM), and the p75 neurotrophin receptor (p75NTR) bind glycoprotein and thereby facilitate rabies virus entry into cells (By similarity
   2385..3101    -  CDS            EGFP: EGFP is a basic (constitutively fluorescent) green fluorescent protein published in 1996, derived from Aequorea victoria. It is reported to be a rapidly-maturing weak dimer with moderate acid sensitivity.
   3113..3146    -  protein_bind   loxP: Cre-mediated recombination occurs in the 8-bp core sequence (GCATACAT). Cre recombinase
   3147..3196    +  intron         β-globin intron (fragment): internally truncated intron from human β-globin
   3197..3230    -  protein_bind   lox2272: Cre-mediated recombination occurs in the 8-bp core sequence (GGATACTT). lox2272 sites are compatible with each other, but incompatible with loxP or loxN sites (Lee and Saito, 1988). Cre recombinase
   3236..3824    +  misc_feature   WPRE: woodchuck hepatitis virus posttranscriptional regulatory element
   3832..4056    +  polyA_signal   bGH poly(A) signal: bovine growth hormone polyadenylation signal
   4058..4198    +  repeat_region  AAV2 ITR: inverted terminal repeat of adeno-associated virus serotype 2 inverted
   4203..4254    -  misc_feature   bom (fragment): basis of mobility region from pBR322
   4273..4653    +  rep_origin     M13 ori (sequence partly withheld): M13 bacteriophage origin of replication; arrow indicates direction of (+) strand synthesis
   4729..4778    -  misc_feature   bom (fragment): basis of mobility region from pBR322
   4880..4915    -  CDS            rop (fragment): Rop protein, which maintains plasmids at low copy number; rop
   5010..5114    +  promoter       AmpR promoter: bla
   5115..5975    +  CDS            AmpR: β-lactamase; bla; confers resistance to ampicillin, carbenicillin, and related antibiotics
   6146..6734    +  rep_origin     ori: high-copy-number ColE1/pMB1/pBR322/pUC origin of replication
>Addgene plasmid #59333 | pAAV-synP-FLEX-EGFP-B19G | depositor full sequence | sequence record 92029 | pAAV-synP-FLEX-EGFP-B19G sequence 6795 bps
CCTGCAGGCAGCTGCGCGCTCGCTCGCTCACTGAGGCCGCCCGGGCGTCGGGCGACCTTTGGTCGCCCGG
CCTCAGTGAGCGAGCGAGCGCGCAGAGAGGGAGTGGCCAACTCCATCACTAGGGGTTCCTGTCGACGCTA
GACTGCAGAGGGCCCTGCGTATGAGTGCAAGTGGGTTTTAGGACCAGGATGAGGCGGGGTGGGGGTGCCT
ACCTGACGACCGACCCCGACCCACTGGACAAGCACCCAACCCCCATTCCCCAAATTGCGCATCCCCTATC
AGAGAGGGGGAGGGGAAACAGGATGCGGCGAGGCGCGTGCGCACTGCCAGCTTCAGCACCGCGGACAGTG
CCTTCGCCCCCGCCTGGCGGCGCGCGCCACCGCCGCCTCAGCACTGAAGGCGCGCTGACGTCACTCGCCG
GTCCCCCGCAAACTCCCCTTCCCGGCCACCTTGGTCGCGTCCGCGCCGCCGCCGGCCCAGCCGGACCGCA
CCACGCGAGGCGCGAGATAGGGGGGCACGGGCGCGACCATCTGCGCTGCGGCGCCGGCGACTCAGCGCTG
CCTCAGTCTGCGGTGGGCAGCGGAGGAGTCGTGTCGTGCCTGAGAGCGCAGTCGAATTCATAACTTCGTA
TAGCATACATTATACGAAGTTATTCTTTGCACCATTCTAAAGAATAACAGTGATAATTTCTGGGTTAAGG
CAAATAACTTCGTATAGGATACTTTATACGAAGTTATGCTAGCTTACAGTCTGGTCTCACCCCCACTCTT
GTGTGATTCCCATGAAGATATGATCTTCCCGCTTTGGGGAGTGACTGACACCTCCCTCCCTGTCCCTCTG
AGATTGTGTTGCGTAGGTTCTGATCGATTGACTCTTCTACAACATGTCATCAGGAAAATTATCAACATCA
AGGCAGTCAGGGCCCCTGCACTCAGTAATACATACTTCCCCCAGTTCGGGAGACCCAAGTCAACTCCTGA
GACCTGATTGTGCACATCGGGAAGGTGAACTTCAACAAAATCCTCAGCCTCGTCACCGTCCTTGAAAACG
GTAGACGGGTCTGCCAGGGGGTGCACAAGGGGGATAACCGAGGATTCCAACAACTCCATATGTTGCTGGA
GGAGGGATGATTGCATCTCTGGGATTAAGACATTGCCGTCAGGTCCTAATATTATACCATTGAAAAACAC
CCCGTTCACATGAGGATGACACCTCCCCCCAACTCTTAAACACCCTTTTGAAGGGAGGATCTCATTCCAA
GTTCTGACTGACTTGTAGTGAGCATCGGCTTCCATCAAGGTCTTGTTGAATATGGTATATGCTTTTCCAA
ACCCAGGGACAAGTTTTCTTAAATGACTGAGACGTCTGAAACTCACTGACTTGGTTGTCATGATGGACTC
TAGTGCATCCAGACACTCCTCTCTCTTCCTGACCAACTCCTCTACAACAAGGTGCTCAATTTCGTCTGAG
CGAAAGTCGTGCAGGTTCACCAACTTATCGGGAGGGCACCATTTGGTTTCATTTGATGTTTGCATCGAGA
CCCATGTTCCATCCATAAGTCTAAGTCCTAGAACTCCACATAACTTGAGTTTGCATGCTCCTTTTAAAGA
CTTATATAGGCCTCTTTCATCTACAAAGCCGCAAGTCTCACTCCCTTTGGATGCTCTCTTCCCTCTACTA
TTGGTAAAAATGTCACAAGACATCCCTAGTCTCGGATTCTCGGGCATCCAAATGGTGTAATCGTGGTTAG
TGGAGCAGTAGGTAGAAGACACCGCTACTCCTGAGCACTTCCCGCTAGGGAAGACCCTCGAGTGAAGGGA
TCTGTCATATGGGTCCAAATCTGCCACACTTGGAGATATGATAACGAGAGACTCCTTGGTGGTTTTTACA
GTTCGAAGCCAGCGGTAGTCAGGGTACGGATTGTGTAGAGACTCTTCATATCTGGGGTCACCGGCCATCT
TCCAGTTGTACGCGGCTCTACATGCATCTGGTGTTGGGCGGAAATGCTTTCTTTTGAACGTGGTTGTGAC
ATAACCAACGAAGTTAGTGTAGGTTTCAGCCTCCGTCACAACGCCTGTGCAAGTGAACCCGTTCACTTTT
ATGGCTAAGATGTATCCAACTTTAAGTTCCATGTAGGAGAACCCTGACAGGTTGGTGCATCCTTCGTCCT
CCACTACCAAATTGTTTGGGCAGCTGAGGTGATGTATGTCAATCGGACTCCAGGGACCAAGCTTGTCTGG
TATCGTGTAAATAGGGAATTTCCCAAAACACAATGGAAAAACCAGAAGGGGTACAAACAGGAGAGCCTGA
GGAACCATGGGTCCAGGGTTCTCCTCCACGTCTCCAGCCTGCTTCAGCAGGCTGAAGTTAGTAGCTCCGG
ATCCCTTGTACAGCTCGTCCATGCCGAGAGTGATCCCGGCGGCGGTCACGAACTCCAGCAGGACCATGTG
ATCGCGCTTCTCGTTGGGGTCTTTGCTCAGGGCGGACTGGGTGCTCAGGTAGTGGTTGTCGGGCAGCAGC
ACGGGGCCGTCGCCGATGGGGGTGTTCTGCTGGTAGTGGTCGGCGAGCTGCACGCTGCCGTCCTCGATGT
TGTGGCGGATCTTGAAGTTCACCTTGATGCCGTTCTTCTGCTTGTCGGCCATGATATAGACGTTGTGGCT
GTTGTAGTTGTACTCCAGCTTGTGCCCCAGGATGTTGCCGTCCTCCTTGAAGTCGATGCCCTTCAGCTCG
ATGCGGTTCACCAGGGTGTCGCCCTCGAACTTCACCTCGGCGCGGGTCTTGTAGTTGCCGTCGTCCTTGA
AGAAGATGGTGCGCTCCTGGACGTAGCCTTCGGGCATGGCGGACTTGAAGAAGTCGTGCTGCTTCATGTG
GTCGGGGTAGCGGCTGAAGCACTGCACGCCGTAGGTCAGGGTGGTCACGAGGGTGGGCCAGGGCACGGGC
AGCTTGCCGGTGGTGCAGATGAACTTCAGGGTCAGCTTGCCGTAGGTGGCATCGCCCTCGCCCTCGCCGG
ACACGCTGAACTTGTGGCCGTTTACGTCGCCGTCCAGCTCGACCAGGATGGGCACCACCCCGGTGAACAG
CTCCTCGCCCTTGCTCACCATGGTGGCGCGCCATAACTTCGTATAATGTATGCTATACGAAGTTATTAAG
AGGTTTCATATTGCTAATAGCAGCTACAATCCAGCTACCATTCTGCATAACTTCGTATAAAGTATCCTAT
ACGAAGTTATTCCGGAATCAACCTCTGGATTACAAAATTTGTGAAAGATTGACTGGTATTCTTAACTATG
TTGCTCCTTTTACGCTATGTGGATACGCTGCTTTAATGCCTTTGTATCATGCTATTGCTTCCCGTATGGC
TTTCATTTTCTCCTCCTTGTATAAATCCTGGTTGCTGTCTCTTTATGAGGAGTTGTGGCCCGTTGTCAGG
CAACGTGGCGTGGTGTGCACTGTGTTTGCTGACGCAACCCCCACTGGTTGGGGCATTGCCACCACCTGTC
AGCTCCTTTCCGGGACTTTCGCTTTCCCCCTCCCTATTGCCACGGCGGAACTCATCGCCGCCTGCCTTGC
CCGCTGCTGGACAGGGGCTCGGCTGTTGGGCACTGACAATTCCGTGGTGTTGTCGGGGAAGCTGACGTCC
TTTCCATGGCTGCTCGCCTGTGTTGCCACCTGGATTCTGCGCGGGACGTCCTTCTGCTACGTCCCTTCGG
CCCTCAATCCAGCGGACCTTCCTTCCCGCGGCCTGCTGCCGGCTCTGCGGCCTCTTCCGCGTCTTCGCCT
TCGCCCTCAGACGAGTCGGATCTCCCTTTGGGCCGCCTCCCCGCCTGGATCCTGTGCCTTCTAGTTGCCA
GCCATCTGTTGTTTGCCCCTCCCCCGTGCCTTCCTTGACCCTGGAAGGTGCCACTCCCACTGTCCTTTCC
TAATAAAATGAGGAAATTGCATCGCATTGTCTGAGTAGGTGTCATTCTATTCTGGGGGGTGGGGTGGGGC
AGGACAGCAAGGGGGAGGATTGGGAAGACAATAGCAGGCATGCTGGGGATGCGGTGGGCTCTATGGCAGG
AACCCCTAGTGATGGAGTTGGCCACTCCCTCTCTGCGCGCTCGCTCGCTCACTGAGGCCGGGCGACCAAA
GGTCGCCCGACGCCCGGGCTTTGCCCGGGCGGCCTCAGTGAGCGAGCGAGCGCGCAGCTGCCTGCAGGGG
CGCCTGATGCGGTATTTTCTCCTTACGCATCTGTGCGGTATTTCACACCGCATA
[142 nt withheld, positions 4255-4396]
C
[141 nt withheld, positions 4398-4538]
CCTTTGACGTTGGAGTCCACGTTCTTT
[37 nt withheld, positions 4566-4602]
ACCCTATCTCGGGCTATTCTTTTGATTTATAAGGGATTTTGCCGATTTCGGCCTATTGGTTAAAAAATGA
GCTGATTTAACAAAAATTTAACGCGAATTTTAACAAAATATTAACGTTTACAATTTTATGGTGCACTCTC
AGTACAATCTGCTCTGATGCCGCATAGTTAAGCCAGCCCCGACACCCGCCAACACCCGCTGACGCGCCCT
GACGGGCTTGTCTGCTCCCGGCATCCGCTTACAGACAAGCTGTGACCGTCTCCGGGAGCTGCATGTGTCA
GAGGTTTTCACCGTCATCACCGAAACGCGCGAGACGAAAGGGCCTCGTGATACGCCTATTTTTATAGGTT
AATGTCATGATAATAATGGTTTCTTAGACGTCAGGTGGCACTTTTCGGGGAAATGTGCGCGGAACCCCTA
TTTGTTTATTTTTCTAAATACATTCAAATATGTATCCGCTCATGAGACAATAACCCTGATAAATGCTTCA
ATAATATTGAAAAAGGAAGAGTATGAGTATTCAACATTTCCGTGTCGCCCTTATTCCCTTTTTTGCGGCA
TTTTGCCTTCCTGTTTTTGCTCACCCAGAAACGCTGGTGAAAGTAAAAGATGCTGAAGATCAGTTGGGTG
CACGAGTGGGTTACATCGAACTGGATCTCAACAGCGGTAAGATCCTTGAGAGTTTTCGCCCCGAAGAACG
TTTTCCAATGATGAGCACTTTTAAAGTTCTGCTATGTGGCGCGGTATTATCCCGTATTGACGCCGGGCAA
GAGCAACTCGGTCGCCGCATACACTATTCTCAGAATGACTTGGTTGAGTACTCACCAGTCACAGAAAAGC
ATCTTACGGATGGCATGACAGTAAGAGAATTATGCAGTGCTGCCATAACCATGAGTGATAACACTGCGGC
CAACTTACTTCTGACAACGATCGGAGGACCGAAGGAGCTAACCGCTTTTTTGCACAACATGGGGGATCAT
GTAACTCGCCTTGATCGTTGGGAACCGGAGCTGAATGAAGCCATACCAAACGACGAGCGTGACACCACGA
TGCCTGTAGCAATGGCAACAACGTTGCGCAAACTATTAACTGGCGAACTACTTACTCTAGCTTCCCGGCA
ACAATTAATAGACTGGATGGAGGCGGATAAAGTTGCAGGACCACTTCTGCGCTCGGCCCTTCCGGCTGGC
TGGTTTATTGCTGATAAATCTGGAGCCGGTGAGCGTGGGTCTCGCGGTATCATTGCAGCACTGGGGCCAG
ATGGTAAGCCCTCCCGTATCGTAGTTATCTACACGACGGGGAGTCAGGCAACTATGGATGAACGAAATAG
ACAGATCGCTGAGATAGGTGCCTCACTGATTAAGCATTGGTAACTGTCAGACCAAGTTTACTCATATATA
CTTTAGATTGATTTAAAACTTCATTTTTAATTTAAAAGGATCTAGGTGAAGATCCTTTTTGATAATCTCA
TGACCAAAATCCCTTAACGTGAGTTTTCGTTCCACTGAGCGTCAGACCCCGTAGAAAAGATCAAAGGATC
TTCTTGAGATCCTTTTTTTCTGCGCGTAATCTGCTGCTTGCAAACAAAAAAACCACCGCTACCAGCGGTG
GTTTGTTTGCCGGATCAAGAGCTACCAACTCTTTTTCCGAAGGTAACTGGCTTCAGCAGAGCGCAGATAC
CAAATACTGTCCTTCTAGTGTAGCCGTAGTTAGGCCACCACTTCAAGAACTCTGTAGCACCGCCTACATA
CCTCGCTCTGCTAATCCTGTTACCAGTGGCTGCTGCCAGTGGCGATAAGTCGTGTCTTACCGGGTTGGAC
TCAAGACGATAGTTACCGGATAAGGCGCAGCGGTCGGGCTGAACGGGGGGTTCGTGCACACAGCCCAGCT
TGGAGCGAACGACCTACACCGAACTGAGATACCTACAGCGTGAGCTATGAGAAAGCGCCACGCTTCCCGA
AGGGAGAAAGGCGGACAGGTATCCGGTAAGCGGCAGGGTCGGAACAGGAGAGCGCACGAGGGAGCTTCCA
GGGGGAAACGCCTGGTATCTTTATAGTCCTGTCGGGTTTCGCCACCTCTGACTTGAGCGTCGATTTTTGT
GATGCTCGTCAGGGGGGCGGAGCCTATGGAAAAACGCCAGCAACGCGGCCTTTTTACGGTTCCTGGCCTT
TTGCTGGCCTTTTGCTCACATGT
