>Addgene plasmid #59333 | pAAV-synP-FLEX-EGFP-B19G | addgene partial sequence | sequence record 95922 | EGFP-C 5'-CATGGTCCTGCTGGAGTTCGTG-3'
AGGGATCCGGAGCTACTAACTTCAGCCTGCTGAAGCAGGCTGGAGACGTGGAGGAGAACCCTGGACCCAT
GGTTCCTCAGGCTCTCCTGTTTGTACCCCTTCTGGTTTTTCCATTGTGTTTTGGGAAATTCCCTATTTAC
ACGATACCAGACAAGCTTGGTCCCTGGAGTCCGATTGACATACATCACCTCAGCTGCCCAAACAATTTGG
TAGTGGAGGACGAAGGATGCACCAACCTGTCAGGGTTCTCCTACATGGAACTTAAAGTTGGATACATCTT
AGCCATAAAAGTGAACGGGTTCACTTGCACAGGCGTTGTGACGGAGGCTGAAACCTACACTAACTTCGTT
GGTTATGTCACAACCACGTTCAAAAGAAAGCATTTCCGCCCAACACCAGATGCATGTAGAGCCGCGTACA
ACTGGAAGATGGCCGGTGACCCCAGATATGAAGAGTCTCTACACAATCCGTACCCTGACTACCGCTGGCT
TCGAACTGTAAAAACCACCAAGGAGTCTCTCGTTATCATATCTCCAAGTGTGGCAGATTTGGACCCATAT
GACAGATCCCTTCACTCGAGGGTCTTC
