>Addgene plasmid #59333 | pAAV-synP-FLEX-EGFP-B19G | addgene partial sequence | sequence record 95948 | WPRE-R 5'-CATAGCGTAAAAGGAGCAACA-3'
ATCCAGAGGTTGATTCCGGAATAACTTCGTATAGGATACTTTATACGAAGTTATGCAGAATGGTAGCTGG
ATTGTAGCTGCTATTAGCAATATGAAACCTCTTAATAACTTCGTATAGCATACATTATACGAAGTTATGG
CGCGCCACCATGGTGAGCAAGGGCGAGGAGCTGTTCACCGGGGTGGTGCCCATCCTGGTCGAGCTGGACG
GCGACGTAAACGGCCACAAGTTCAGCGTGTCCGGCGAGGGCGAGGGCGATGCCACCTACGGCAAGCTGAC
CCTGAAGTTCATCTGCACCACCGGCAAGCTGCCCGTGCCCTGGCCCACCCTCGTGACCACCCTGACCTAC
GGCGTGCAGTGCTTCAGCCGCTACCCCGACCACATGAAGCAGCACGACTTCTTCAAGTCCGCCATGCCCG
AAGGCTACGTCCAGGAGCGCACCATCTTCTTCAAGGACGACGGCAACTACAAGACCCGCGCCGAGGTGAA
GTTCGAGGGCGACACCCTGGTGAACCGCATCGAGCTGAAGGGCATCGACTTCAAGGAGGACGGCAACATC
CTGGGGCACAAGCTGGAGTACAACTACAACAGCCACAACGTCTATATCATGGCCGACAAGCAGAAGAACG
GC
