>Addgene plasmid #59333 | pAAV-synP-FLEX-EGFP-B19G | addgene partial sequence | sequence record 95966 | hSyn1pro-F 5'-gcaagtgggttttaggacca-3'
TACCTGACGACCGACCCCGACCCACTGGACAAGCACCCAACCCCCATTCCCCAAATTGCGCATCCCCTAT
CAGAGAGGGGGAGGGGAAACAGGATGCGGCGAGGCGCGTGCGCACTGCCAGCTTCAGCACCGCGGACAGT
GCCTTCGCCCCCGCCTGGCGGCGCGCGCCACCGCCGCCTCAGCACTGAAGGCGCGCTGACGTCACTCGCC
GGTCCCCCGCAAACTCCCCTTCCCGGCCACCTTGGTCGCGTCCGCGCCGCCGCCGGCCCAGCCGGACCGC
ACCACGCGAGGCGCGAGATAGGGGGGCACGGGCGCGACCATCTGCGCTGCGGCGCCGGCGACTCAGCGCT
GCCTCAGTCTGCGGTGGGCAGCGGAGGAGTCGTGTCGTGCCTGAGAGCGCAGTCGAATTCATAACTTCGT
ATAGCATACATTATACGAAGTTATTCTTTGCACCATTCTAAAGAATAACAGTGATAATTTCTGGGTTAAG
GCAAATAACTTCGTATAGGATACTTTATACGAAGTTATGCTAGCTTACAGTCTGGTCTCACCCCCACTCT
TGTGTGATTCCCATGAAGATATGATCTTCCCGCTTTGGGGAGTGACTGACACCTCCCTCCCTGTCCCTCT
GAGATTGTGTTGCGTAGGTTCTGATCGATTGACTCTTCTACAACATGTCATCAGGAAAATTATCAACATC
AAGGCAGTCAGGGCCCCTGCACTCAGTAATACATACT
